Addgene plasmid #75549: VRK3 gRNA (BRDN0001144937)
Purpose: 3rd generation lentiviral gRNA plasmid targeting human VRK3
Depositing lab: John Doench & David Root. Depositing organization: Broad Institute. Publication: Optimized sgRNA design to maximize activity and minimize off-target effects of CRISPR-Cas9. Doench JG, Fusi N, Sullender M, Hegde M, Vaimberg EW, Donovan KF, Smith I, Tothova Z, Wilen C, Orchard R, Virgin HW, Listgarten J, Root DE. Nat Biotechnol. 2016 Jan 18. doi: 10.1038/nbt.3437. PubMed 26780180.
Backbone
  Vector backbone: lentiGuide-Puro
  Backbone manufacturer: Zhang Lab (Addgene plasmid # 52963)
  Vector type: Mammalian Expression, Lentiviral, CRISPR
  Selectable markers: Puromycin
Growth in bacteria
  Bacterial resistance: Ampicillin, 100 μg/mL
  Growth temperature: 37°C
  Growth strain: DH5alpha
  Copy number: High Copy
Gene/Insert
  Gene/Insert name: VRK3 (alt names: VRK3; NM_001025778.1)
  gRNA/shRNA sequence: TGACACATGTGGATTGACAA
  Species: H. sapiens (human)
  Entrez Gene: VRK3
  Promoter: hU6
  Cloning method: Unknown
  Sequencing primers: 5′ U6-F; 3′ pS2-R
Terms and licenses: Academic/Nonprofit Terms; Industry Terms: Not Available to Industry
Depositor comments: The gRNA was designed to target the following Genbank reference sequence(s): NM_001025778.1,NM_016440.3. Note that this plasmid does NOT contain Cas9. It should be used in conjunction with lentiCas9-Blast (Addgene #52962) or otherwise with cell lines already expressing Cas9. Browse the full kinome gRNA library at http://www.addgene.org/pooled-library/broadgpp-human-kinome/ or visit http://www.broadinstitute.org/rnai/public/ for detailed protocols and information.
How to cite: VRK3 gRNA (BRDN0001144937) was a gift from John Doench & David Root (Addgene plasmid # 75549 ; http://n2t.net/addgene:75549 ; RRID:Addgene_75549)
