[The description below was written by a language model from this plasmid's Addgene catalogue record and pLannotate feature annotations shown in this document.]
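Description:
VRK3 gRNA (BRDN0001144937) is a third-generation lentiviral CRISPR guide plasmid built on the lentiGuide-Puro backbone, carrying a single guide RNA directed against human VRK3; the guide was designed against two VRK3 reference transcripts. It is propagated in E. coli as a high-copy plasmid through a ColE1/pUC-type origin with ampicillin selection (AmpR, β-lactamase). The backbone also retains an f1 origin, an SV40 origin and poly(A) signal, and remnants of a lac/T7/T3 cloning region.

The transfer cassette is framed by an RSV promoter-driven truncated HIV-1 5' LTR and a self-inactivating ΔU3 3' LTR. This arrangement makes genomic RNA production Tat-independent and leaves the integrated provirus without LTR promoter activity. Between the LTRs lie the Ψ packaging signal with a partial gag sequence, the Rev response element for Rev-dependent nuclear export, and a cPPT/CTS that aids nuclear import of the reverse-transcribed genome.

Two expression units sit in this region. A human U6 RNA polymerase III promoter drives the VRK3-targeting spacer fused to the Streptococcus pyogenes Cas9 guide scaffold. Separately, an EF-1α core promoter with its intron A drives puromycin N-acetyltransferase, followed by a WPRE to enhance transcript expression, allowing puromycin selection of transduced mammalian cells.

The plasmid does not encode Cas9, so it is meant to be used with a separate Cas9-expressing lentivirus or in cells that already express Cas9, where it directs cleavage and knockout of VRK3. It is an individual clone corresponding to a member of a human kinome guide library, developed alongside work on optimized sgRNA design.
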