Features (pLannotate 1.2.2; 29 found; start..end, strand, type, name):
     14..80      +  CDS            small t antigen (fragment): SV40 (simian virus 40) small t antigen
    106..317     +  promoter       EF-1α core promoter: core promoter for human elongation factor EF-1α
    318..1256    +  intron         EF-1α intron A: intron upstream of the start codon of human EF-1α
   1278..1877    +  CDS            PuroR (fragment): puromycin N-acetyltransferase; pac from Streptomyces; confers resistance to puromycin
   1893..2481    +  misc_feature   WPRE: woodchuck hepatitis virus posttranscriptional regulatory element
   2532..2551    +  misc_feature   cPPT/CTS (fragment): central polypurine tract and central termination sequence of HIV-1
   2553..2786    +  LTR            3' LTR (ΔU3): self-inactivating 3' long terminal repeat (LTR) from HIV-1
   2864..2985    +  polyA_signal   SV40 poly(A) signal: SV40 polyadenylation signal
   3025..3160    +  rep_origin     SV40 ori: SV40 origin of replication
   3181..3199    -  promoter       T7 promoter: promoter for bacteriophage T7 RNA polymerase
   3207..3362    +  CDS            lacZα (fragment): LacZα fragment of β-galactosidase; lacZ fragment
   3367..3795    +  rep_origin     f1 ori (sequence partly withheld): f1 bacteriophage origin of replication; arrow indicates direction of (+) strand synthesis
   3848..3952    +  promoter       AmpR promoter: bla
   3953..4813    +  CDS            AmpR: β-lactamase; bla; confers resistance to ampicillin, carbenicillin, and related antibiotics
   4984..5572    +  rep_origin     ori: high-copy-number ColE1/pMB1/pBR322/pUC origin of replication
   5755..5847    +  CDS            lacI (fragment): lac repressor; lacI; The lac repressor binds to the lac operator to inhibit transcription in E. coli. This inhibition can be relieved by adding lactose or isopropyl-β-D-thiogalactopyranoside (IPTG).
   5860..5881    +  protein_bind   CAP binding site: CAP binding activates transcription in the presence of cAMP. E. coli catabolite activator protein
   5896..5926    +  promoter       lac promoter: promoter for the E. coli lac operon
   5934..5950    +  protein_bind   lac operator: The lac repressor binds to the lac operator to inhibit transcription in E. coli. This inhibition can be relieved by adding lactose or isopropyl-β-D-thiogalactopyranoside (IPTG). lac repressor encoded by lacI
   5995..6013    +  promoter       T3 promoter: promoter for bacteriophage T3 RNA polymerase
   6041..6267    +  promoter       RSV promoter: Rous sarcoma virus enhancer/promoter
   6268..6448    +  LTR            5' LTR (truncated): truncated 5' long terminal repeat (LTR) from HIV-1
   6495..6620    +  misc_feature   HIV-1 Ψ: packaging signal of human immunodeficiency virus type 1
   6604..6967    +  CDS            HIV-1 gag (fragment): gag protein from human immunodeficiency virus 1; gag
   7113..7346    +  misc_feature   RRE: The Rev response element (RRE) of HIV-1 allows for Rev-dependent mRNA export from the nucleus to the cytoplasm.
   7723..7749    +  CDS            Rev (fragment): human immunodeficiency virus 1 (HIV-1) Rev protein; rev; enhances nuclear export of unspliced and incompletely spliced viral mRNAs
   7753..7993    +  promoter       U6 promoter: RNA polymerase III promoter for human U6 snRNA
   8023..8098    +  misc_RNA       gRNA scaffold: guide RNA scaffold for the Streptococcus pyogenes CRISPR/Cas9 system
   8154..8271    +  misc_feature   cPPT/CTS: central polypurine tract and central termination sequence of HIV-1
>Addgene plasmid #75549 | VRK3 gRNA (BRDN0001144937) | addgene full sequence | sequence record 184100 | Addgene Assembled Sequence
CCCGGGTGCAAAGATGGATAAAGTTTTAAACAGAGAGGAATCTTTGCAGCTAATGGACCTTCTAGGTCTT
GAAAGGAGTGGGAATTGGCTCCGGTGCCCGTCAGTGGGCAGAGCGCACATCGCCCACAGTCCCCGAGAAG
TTGGGGGGAGGGGTCGGCAATTGATCCGGTGCCTAGAGAAGGTGGCGCGGGGTAAACTGGGAAAGTGATG
TCGTGTACTGGCTCCGCCTTTTTCCCGAGGGTGGGGGAGAACCGTATATAAGTGCAGTAGTCGCCGTGAA
CGTTCTTTTTCGCAACGGGTTTGCCGCCAGAACACAGGTAAGTGCCGTGTGTGGTTCCCGCGGGCCTGGC
CTCTTTACGGGTTATGGCCCTTGCGTGCCTTGAATTACTTCCACCTGGCTGCAGTACGTGATTCTTGATC
CCGAGCTTCGGGTTGGAAGTGGGTGGGAGAGTTCGAGGCCTTGCGCTTAAGGAGCCCCTTCGCCTCGTGC
TTGAGTTGAGGCCTGGCCTGGGCGCTGGGGCCGCCGCGTGCGAATCTGGTGGCACCTTCGCGCCTGTCTC
GCTGCTTTCGATAAGTCTCTAGCCATTTAAAATTTTTGATGACCTGCTGCGACGCTTTTTTTCTGGCAAG
ATAGTCTTGTAAATGCGGGCCAAGATCTGCACACTGGTATTTCGGTTTTTGGGGCCGCGGGCGGCGACGG
GGCCCGTGCGTCCCAGCGCACATGTTCGGCGAGGCGGGGCCTGCGAGCGCGGCCACCGAGAATCGGACGG
GGGTAGTCTCAAGCTGGCCGGCCTGCTCTGGTGCCTGGCCTCGCGCCGCCGTGTATCGCCCCGCCCTGGG
CGGCAAGGCTGGCCCGGTCGGCACCAGTTGCGTGAGCGGAAAGATGGCCGCTTCCCGGCCCTGCTGCAGG
GAGCTCAAAATGGAGGACGCGGCGCTCGGGAGAGCGGGCGGGTGAGTCACCCACACAAAGGAAAAGGGCC
TTTCCGTCCTCAGCCGTCGCTTCATGTGACTCCACGGAGTACCGGGCGCCGTCCAGGCACCTCGATTAGT
TCTCGAGCTTTTGGAGTACGTCGTCTTTAGGTTGGGGGGAGGGGTTTTATGCGATGGAGTTTCCCCACAC
TGAGTGGGTGGAGACTGAAGTTAGGCCAGCTTGGCACTTGATGTAATTCTCCTTGGAATTTGCCCTTTTT
GAGTTTGGATCTTGGTTCATTCTCAAGCCTCAGACAGTGGTTCAAAGTTTTTTTCTTCCATTTCAGGTGT
CGTGACGTACGGCCACCATGACCGAGTACAAGCCCACGGTGCGCCTCGCCACCCGCGACGACGTCCCCAG
GGCCGTACGCACCCTCGCCGCCGCGTTCGCCGACTACCCCGCCACGCGCCACACCGTCGATCCGGACCGC
CACATCGAGCGGGTCACCGAGCTGCAAGAACTCTTCCTCACGCGCGTCGGGCTCGACATCGGCAAGGTGT
GGGTCGCGGACGACGGCGCCGCCGTGGCGGTCTGGACCACGCCGGAGAGCGTCGAAGCGGGGGCGGTGTT
CGCCGAGATCGGCCCGCGCATGGCCGAGTTGAGCGGTTCCCGGCTGGCCGCGCAGCAACAGATGGAAGGC
CTCCTGGCGCCGCACCGGCCCAAGGAGCCCGCGTGGTTCCTGGCCACCGTCGGAGTCTCGCCCGACCACC
AGGGCAAGGGTCTGGGCAGCGCCGTCGTGCTCCCCGGAGTGGAGGCGGCCGAGCGCGCCGGGGTGCCCGC
CTTCCTGGAGACCTCCGCGCCCCGCAACCTCCCCTTCTACGAGCGGCTCGGCTTCACCGTCACCGCCGAC
GTCGAGGTGCCCGAAGGACCGCGCACCTGGTGCATGACCCGCAAGCCCGGTGCCTGAACGCGTTAAGTCG
ACAATCAACCTCTGGATTACAAAATTTGTGAAAGATTGACTGGTATTCTTAACTATGTTGCTCCTTTTAC
GCTATGTGGATACGCTGCTTTAATGCCTTTGTATCATGCTATTGCTTCCCGTATGGCTTTCATTTTCTCC
TCCTTGTATAAATCCTGGTTGCTGTCTCTTTATGAGGAGTTGTGGCCCGTTGTCAGGCAACGTGGCGTGG
TGTGCACTGTGTTTGCTGACGCAACCCCCACTGGTTGGGGCATTGCCACCACCTGTCAGCTCCTTTCCGG
GACTTTCGCTTTCCCCCTCCCTATTGCCACGGCGGAACTCATCGCCGCCTGCCTTGCCCGCTGCTGGACA
GGGGCTCGGCTGTTGGGCACTGACAATTCCGTGGTGTTGTCGGGGAAATCATCGTCCTTTCCTTGGCTGC
TCGCCTGTGTTGCCACCTGGATTCTGCGCGGGACGTCCTTCTGCTACGTCCCTTCGGCCCTCAATCCAGC
GGACCTTCCTTCCCGCGGCCTGCTGCCGGCTCTGCGGCCTCTTCCGCGTCTTCGCCTTCGCCCTCAGACG
AGTCGGATCTCCCTTTGGGCCGCCTCCCCGCGTCGACTTTAAGACCAATGACTTACAAGGCAGCTGTAGA
TCTTAGCCACTTTTTAAAAGAAAAGGGGGGACTGGAAGGGCTAATTCACTCCCAACGAAGACAAGATCTG
CTTTTTGCTTGTACTGGGTCTCTCTGGTTAGACCAGATCTGAGCCTGGGAGCTCTCTGGCTAACTAGGGA
ACCCACTGCTTAAGCCTCAATAAAGCTTGCCTTGAGTGCTTCAAGTAGTGTGTGCCCGTCTGTTGTGTGA
CTCTGGTAACTAGAGATCCCTCAGACCCTTTTAGTCAGTGTGGAAAATCTCTAGCAGTACGTATAGTAGT
TCATGTCATCTTATTATTCAGTATTTATAACTTGCAAAGAAATGAATATCAGAGAGTGAGAGGAACTTGT
TTATTGCAGCTTATAATGGTTACAAATAAAGCAATAGCATCACAAATTTCACAAATAAAGCATTTTTTTC
ACTGCATTCTAGTTGTGGTTTGTCCAAACTCATCAATGTATCTTATCATGTCTGGCTCTAGCTATCCCGC
CCCTAACTCCGCCCATCCCGCCCCTAACTCCGCCCAGTTCCGCCCATTCTCCGCCCCATGGCTGACTAAT
TTTTTTTATTTATGCAGAGGCCGAGGCCGCCTCGGCCTCTGAGCTATTCCAGAAGTAGTGAGGAGGCTTT
TTTGGAGGCCTAGGGACGTACCCAATTCGCCCTATAGTGAGTCGTATTACGCGCGCTCACTGGCCGTCGT
TTTACAACGTCGTGACTGGGAAAACCCTGGCGTTACCCAACTTAATCGCCTTGCAGCACATCCCCCTTTC
GCCAGCTGGCGTAATAGCGAAGAGGCCCGCACCGATCGCCCTTCCCAACAGTTGCGCAGCCTGAATGGCG
AATGGG
[124 nt withheld, positions 3367-3490]
C
[91 nt withheld, positions 3492-3582]
A
[49 nt withheld, positions 3584-3632]
CCTTTGACGTTGGAGTCCACGTTCTTT
[37 nt withheld, positions 3660-3696]
ACCCTATCTCGGTCTATTCTTTTGATTTATAAGGGATTTTGCCGATTTCGGCCTATTGGTTAAAAAATGA
GCTGATTTAACAAAAATTTAACGCGAATTTTAACAAAATATTAACGCTTACAATTTAGGTGGCACTTTTC
GGGGAAATGTGCGCGGAACCCCTATTTGTTTATTTTTCTAAATACATTCAAATATGTATCCGCTCATGAG
ACAATAACCCTGATAAATGCTTCAATAATATTGAAAAAGGAAGAGTATGAGTATTCAACATTTCCGTGTC
GCCCTTATTCCCTTTTTTGCGGCATTTTGCCTTCCTGTTTTTGCTCACCCAGAAACGCTGGTGAAAGTAA
AAGATGCTGAAGATCAGTTGGGTGCACGAGTGGGTTACATCGAACTGGATCTCAACAGCGGTAAGATCCT
TGAGAGTTTTCGCCCCGAAGAACGTTTTCCAATGATGAGCACTTTTAAAGTTCTGCTATGTGGCGCGGTA
TTATCCCGTATTGACGCCGGGCAAGAGCAACTCGGTCGCCGCATACACTATTCTCAGAATGACTTGGTTG
AGTACTCACCAGTCACAGAAAAGCATCTTACGGATGGCATGACAGTAAGAGAATTATGCAGTGCTGCCAT
AACCATGAGTGATAACACTGCGGCCAACTTACTTCTGACAACGATCGGAGGACCGAAGGAGCTAACCGCT
TTTTTGCACAACATGGGGGATCATGTAACTCGCCTTGATCGTTGGGAACCGGAGCTGAATGAAGCCATAC
CAAACGACGAGCGTGACACCACGATGCCTGTAGCAATGGCAACAACGTTGCGCAAACTATTAACTGGCGA
ACTACTTACTCTAGCTTCCCGGCAACAATTAATAGACTGGATGGAGGCGGATAAAGTTGCAGGACCACTT
CTGCGCTCGGCCCTTCCGGCTGGCTGGTTTATTGCTGATAAATCTGGAGCCGGTGAGCGTGGGTCTCGCG
GTATCATTGCAGCACTGGGGCCAGATGGTAAGCCCTCCCGTATCGTAGTTATCTACACGACGGGGAGTCA
GGCAACTATGGATGAACGAAATAGACAGATCGCTGAGATAGGTGCCTCACTGATTAAGCATTGGTAACTG
TCAGACCAAGTTTACTCATATATACTTTAGATTGATTTAAAACTTCATTTTTAATTTAAAAGGATCTAGG
TGAAGATCCTTTTTGATAATCTCATGACCAAAATCCCTTAACGTGAGTTTTCGTTCCACTGAGCGTCAGA
CCCCGTAGAAAAGATCAAAGGATCTTCTTGAGATCCTTTTTTTCTGCGCGTAATCTGCTGCTTGCAAACA
AAAAAACCACCGCTACCAGCGGTGGTTTGTTTGCCGGATCAAGAGCTACCAACTCTTTTTCCGAAGGTAA
CTGGCTTCAGCAGAGCGCAGATACCAAATACTGTTCTTCTAGTGTAGCCGTAGTTAGGCCACCACTTCAA
GAACTCTGTAGCACCGCCTACATACCTCGCTCTGCTAATCCTGTTACCAGTGGCTGCTGCCAGTGGCGAT
AAGTCGTGTCTTACCGGGTTGGACTCAAGACGATAGTTACCGGATAAGGCGCAGCGGTCGGGCTGAACGG
GGGGTTCGTGCACACAGCCCAGCTTGGAGCGAACGACCTACACCGAACTGAGATACCTACAGCGTGAGCT
ATGAGAAAGCGCCACGCTTCCCGAAGGGAGAAAGGCGGACAGGTATCCGGTAAGCGGCAGGGTCGGAACA
GGAGAGCGCACGAGGGAGCTTCCAGGGGGAAACGCCTGGTATCTTTATAGTCCTGTCGGGTTTCGCCACC
TCTGACTTGAGCGTCGATTTTTGTGATGCTCGTCAGGGGGGCGGAGCCTATGGAAAAACGCCAGCAACGC
GGCCTTTTTACGGTTCCTGGCCTTTTGCTGGCCTTTTGCTCACATGTTCTTTCCTGCGTTATCCCCTGAT
TCTGTGGATAACCGTATTACCGCCTTTGAGTGAGCTGATACCGCTCGCCGCAGCCGAACGACCGAGCGCA
GCGAGTCAGTGAGCGAGGAAGCGGAAGAGCGCCCAATACGCAAACCGCCTCTCCCCGCGCGTTGGCCGAT
TCATTAATGCAGCTGGCACGACAGGTTTCCCGACTGGAAAGCGGGCAGTGAGCGCAACGCAATTAATGTG
AGTTAGCTCACTCATTAGGCACCCCAGGCTTTACACTTTATGCTTCCGGCTCGTATGTTGTGTGGAATTG
TGAGCGGATAACAATTTCACACAGGAAACAGCTATGACCATGATTACGCCAAGCGCGCAATTAACCCTCA
CTAAAGGGAACAAAAGCTGGAGCTGCAAGCTTAATGTAGTCTTATGCAATACTCTTGTAGTCTTGCAACA
TGGTAACGATGAGTTAGCAACATGCCTTACAAGGAGAGAAAAAGCACCGTGCATGCCGATTGGTGGAAGT
AAGGTGGTACGATCGTGCCTTATTAGGAAGGCAACAGACGGGTCTGACATGGATTGGACGAACCACTGAA
TTGCCGCATTGCAGAGATATTGTATTTAAGTGCCTAGCTCGATACATAAACGGGTCTCTCTGGTTAGACC
AGATCTGAGCCTGGGAGCTCTCTGGCTAACTAGGGAACCCACTGCTTAAGCCTCAATAAAGCTTGCCTTG
AGTGCTTCAAGTAGTGTGTGCCCGTCTGTTGTGTGACTCTGGTAACTAGAGATCCCTCAGACCCTTTTAG
TCAGTGTGGAAAATCTCTAGCAGTGGCGCCCGAACAGGGACTTGAAAGCGAAAGGGAAACCAGAGGAGCT
CTCTCGACGCAGGACTCGGCTTGCTGAAGCGCGCACGGCAAGAGGCGAGGGGCGGCGACTGGTGAGTACG
CCAAAAATTTTGACTAGCGGAGGCTAGAAGGAGAGAGATGGGTGCGAGAGCGTCAGTATTAAGCGGGGGA
GAATTAGATCGCGATGGGAAAAAATTCGGTTAAGGCCAGGGGGAAAGAAAAAATATAAATTAAAACATAT
AGTATGGGCAAGCAGGGAGCTAGAACGATTCGCAGTTAATCCTGGCCTGTTAGAAACATCAGAAGGCTGT
AGACAAATACTGGGACAGCTACAACCATCCCTTCAGACAGGATCAGAAGAACTTAGATCATTATATAATA
CAGTAGCAACCCTCTATTGTGTGCATCAAAGGATAGAGATAAAAGACACCAAGGAAGCTTTAGACAAGAT
AGAGGAAGAGCAAAACAAAAGTAAGACCACCGCACAGCAAGCGGCCGCTGATCTTCAGACCTGGAGGAGG
AGATATGAGGGACAATTGGAGAAGTGAATTATATAAATATAAAGTAGTAAAAATTGAACCATTAGGAGTA
GCACCCACCAAGGCAAAGAGAAGAGTGGTGCAGAGAGAAAAAAGAGCAGTGGGAATAGGAGCTTTGTTCC
TTGGGTTCTTGGGAGCAGCAGGAAGCACTATGGGCGCAGCGTCAATGACGCTGACGGTACAGGCCAGACA
ATTATTGTCTGGTATAGTGCAGCAGCAGAACAATTTGCTGAGGGCTATTGAGGCGCAACAGCATCTGTTG
CAACTCACAGTCTGGGGCATCAAGCAGCTCCAGGCAAGAATCCTGGCTGTGGAAAGATACCTAAAGGATC
AACAGCTCCTGGGGATTTGGGGTTGCTCTGGAAAACTCATTTGCACCACTGCTGTGCCTTGGAATGCTAG
TTGGAGTAATAAATCTCTGGAACAGATTTGGAATCACACGACCTGGATGGAGTGGGACAGAGAAATTAAC
AATTACACAAGCTTAATACACTCCTTAATTGAAGAATCGCAAAACCAGCAAGAAAAGAATGAACAAGAAT
TATTGGAATTAGATAAATGGGCAAGTTTGTGGAATTGGTTTAACATAACAAATTGGCTGTGGTATATAAA
ATTATTCATAATGATAGTAGGAGGCTTGGTAGGTTTAAGAATAGTTTTTGCTGTACTTTCTATAGTGAAT
AGAGTTAGGCAGGGATATTCACCATTATCGTTTCAGACCCACCTCCCAACCCCGAGGGGACCCAGAGAGG
GCCTATTTCCCATGATTCCTTCATATTTGCATATACGATACAAGGCTGTTAGAGAGATAATTAGAATTAA
TTTGACTGTAAACACAAAGATATTAGTACAAAATACGTGACGTAGAAAGTAATAATTTCTTGGGTAGTTT
GCAGTTTTAAAATTATGTTTTAAAATGGACTATCATATGCTTACCGTAACTTGAAAGTATTTCGATTTCT
TGGCTTTATATATCTTGTGGAAAGGACGAAACACCGTGACACATGTGGATTGACAAGTTTTAGAGCTAGA
AATAGCAAGTTAAAATAAGGCTAGTCCGTTATCAACTTGAAAAAGTGGCACCGAGTCGGTGCTTTTTTAA
GCTTGGCGTAACTAGATCTTGAGACAAATGGCAGTATTCATCCACAATTTTAAAAGAAAAGGGGGGATTG
GGGGGTACAGTGCAGGGGAAAGAATAGTAGACATAATAGCAACAGACATACAAACTAAAGAATTACAAAA
ACAAATTACAAAAATTCAAAATTTTCGGGTTTATTACAGGGACAGCAGAGATCCACTTTGGCGCCGGCTC
GAGGGGG
