>Addgene plasmid #75549 | VRK3 gRNA (BRDN0001144937) | depositor partial sequence | sequence record 143009 | Target Sequence
TGACACATGTGGATTGACAA
