>Addgene plasmid #75549 | VRK3 gRNA (BRDN0001144937) | addgene partial sequence | sequence record 184099 | hU6-F
TAGAAAGTAATAATTTCTTGGGTAGTTTGCAGTTTTAAAATTATGTTTTAAAATGGACTATCATATGCTT
ACCGTAACTTGAAAGTATTTCGATTTCTTGGCTTTATATATCTTGTGGAAAGGACGAAACACCGTGACAC
ATGTGGATTGACAAGTTTTAGAGCTAGAAATAGCAAGTTAAAATAAGGCTAGTCCGTTATCAACTTGAAA
AAGTGGCACCGAGTCGGTGCTTTTTTAAGCTTGGCGTAACTAGATCTTGAGACAAATGGCAGTATTCATC
CACAATTTTAAAAGAAAAGGGGGGATTGGGGGGTACAGTGCAGGGGAAAGAATAGTAGACATAATAGCAA
CAGACATACAAACTAAAGAATTACAAAAACAAATTACAAAAATTCAAAATTTTCGGGTTTATTACAGGGA
CAGCAGAGATCCACTTTGGCGCCGGCTCGAGGGGGCCCGGGTGCAAAGATGGATAAAGTTTTAAACAGAG
AGGAATCTTTGCAGCTAATGGACCTTCTAGGTCTTGAAAGGAGTGGGAATTGGCTCCGGTGCCCGTCAGT
GGGCAGAGCG
